>Addgene plasmid #131489 | pORANGE Gria1-GFP KI | depositor full sequence | sequence record 252025 | pORANGE Gria1-GFP KI sequence 9283 bps
AACGCCAGCAACGCGGCCTTTTTACGGTTCCTGGCCTTTTGCTGGCCTTTTGCTCACATGTGAGGGCCTA
TTTCCCATGATTCCTTCATATTTGCATATACGATACAAGGCTGTTAGAGAGATAATTGGAATTAATTTGA
CTGTAAACACAAAGATATTAGTACAAAATACGTGACGTAGAAAGTAATAATTTCTTGGGTAGTTTGCAGT
TTTAAAATTATGTTTTAAAATGGACTATCATATGCTTACCGTAACTTGAAAGTATTTCGATTTCTTGGCT
TTATATATCTTGTGGAAAGGACGAAACACCGGGAGCCACAGGATTGTAACGTTTTAGAGCTAGAAATAGC
AAGTTAAAATAAGGCTAGTCCGTTATCAACTTGAAAAAGTGGCACCGAGTCGGTGCTTTTTTGTTTTAGA
GCTAGAAATAGCAAGTTAAAATAAGGCTAGTCCGTTTTTAGCGCGTGCGCCAATTCTGCAGACAAATGGC
TCTAGAAGCTTACCCGTTACAATCCTGTGGCTCCCGGCGCTAGCGGTAGCGGCTCCAGTAGATCTGGGGT
GAGCAAGGGCGAGGAGCTGTTCACCGGGGTGGTGCCCATCCTGGTCGAGCTGGACGGCGACGTAAACGGC
CACAAGTTCAGCGTGTCCGGCGAGGGCGAGGGCGATGCCACCTACGGCAAGCTGACCCTGAAGTTCATCT
GCACCACCGGCAAGCTGCCCGTGCCCTGGCCCACCCTCGTGACCACCCTGACCTACGGCGTGCAGTGCTT
CAGCCGCTACCCCGACCACATGAAGCAGCACGACTTCTTCAAGTCCGCCATGCCCGAAGGCTACGTCCAG
GAGCGCACCATCTTCTTCAAGGACGACGGCAACTACAAGACCCGCGCCGAGGTGAAGTTCGAGGGCGACA
CCCTGGTGAACCGCATCGAGCTGAAGGGCATCGACTTCAAGGAGGACGGCAACATCCTGGGGCACAAGCT
GGAGTACAACTACAACAGCCACAACGTCTATATCATGGCCGACAAGCAGAAGAACGGCATCAAGGTGAAC
TTCAAGATCCGCCACAACATCGAGGACGGCAGCGTGCAGCTCGCCGACCACTACCAGCAGAACACCCCCA
TCGGCGACGGCCCCGTGCTGCTGCCCGACAACCACTACCTGAGCACCCAGTCCGCCCTGAGCAAAGACCC
CAACGAGAAGCGCGATCACATGGTCCTGCTGGAGTTCGTGACCGCCGCCGGGATCACTCTCGGCATGGAC
GAGCTGTACAAGTAAGGCCTCCCGTTACAATCCTGTGGCTCCCCTCGAGGATCCTAGGACGCGTCCTAGG
ACGCGTCCAGAGGTACCCGTTACATAACTTACGGTAAATGGCCCGCCTGGCTGACCGCCCAACGACCCCC
GCCCATTGACGTCAATAGTAACGCCAATAGGGACTTTCCATTGACGTCAATGGGTGGAGTATTTACGGTA
AACTGCCCACTTGGCAGTACATCAAGTGTATCATATGCCAAGTACGCCCCCTATTGACGTCAATGACGGT
AAATGGCCCGCCTGGCATTGTGCCCAGTACATGACCTTATGGGACTTTCCTACTTGGCAGTACATCTACG
TATTAGTCATCGCTATTACCATGGTCGAGGTGAGCCCCACGTTCTGCTTCACTCTCCCCATCTCCCCCCC
CTCCCCACCCCCAATTTTGTATTTATTTATTTTTTAATTATTTTGTGCAGCGATGGGGGCGGGGGGGGGG
GGGGGGCGCGCGCCAGGCGGGGCGGGGCGGGGCGAGGGGCGGGGCGGGGCGAGGCGGAGAGGTGCGGCGG
CAGCCAATCAGAGCGGCGCGCTCCGAAAGTTTCCTTTTATGGCGAGGCGGCGGCGGCGGCGGCCCTATAA
AAAGCGAAGCGCGCGGCGGGCGGGAGTCGCTGCGCGCTGCCTTCGCCCCGTGCCCCGCTCCGCCGCCGCC
TCGCGCCGCCCGCCCCGGCTCTGACTGACCGCGTTACTCCCACAGGTGAGCGGGCGGGACGGCCCTTCTC
CTCCGGGCTGTAATTAGCTGAGCAAGAGGTAAGGGTTTAAGGGATGGTTGGTTGGTGGGGTATTAATGTT
TAATTACCTGGAGCACCTGCCTGAAATCACTTTTTTTCAGGTTGGACCGGTGCCACCATGTACCCATACG
ATGTTCCAGATTACGCTTCGCCGAAGAAAAAGCGCAAGGTCGAAGCGTCCGACAAGAAGTACAGCATCGG
CCTGGACATCGGCACCAACTCTGTGGGCTGGGCCGTGATCACCGACGAGTACAAGGTGCCCAGCAAGAAA
TTCAAGGTGCTGGGCAACACCGACCGGCACAGCATCAAGAAGAACCTGATCGGAGCCCTGCTGTTCGACA
GCGGCGAAACAGCCGAGGCCACCCGGCTGAAGAGAACCGCCAGAAGAAGATACACCAGACGGAAGAACCG
GATCTGCTATCTGCAAGAGATCTTCAGCAACGAGATGGCCAAGGTGGACGACAGCTTCTTCCACAGACTG
GAAGAGTCCTTCCTGGTGGAAGAGGATAAGAAGCACGAGCGGCACCCCATCTTCGGCAACATCGTGGACG
AGGTGGCCTACCACGAGAAGTACCCCACCATCTACCACCTGAGAAAGAAACTGGTGGACAGCACCGACAA
GGCCGACCTGCGGCTGATCTATCTGGCCCTGGCCCACATGATCAAGTTCCGGGGCCACTTCCTGATCGAG
GGCGACCTGAACCCCGACAACAGCGACGTGGACAAGCTGTTCATCCAGCTGGTGCAGACCTACAACCAGC
TGTTCGAGGAAAACCCCATCAACGCCAGCGGCGTGGACGCCAAGGCCATCCTGTCTGCCAGACTGAGCAA
GAGCAGACGGCTGGAAAATCTGATCGCCCAGCTGCCCGGCGAGAAGAAGAATGGCCTGTTCGGCAACCTG
ATTGCCCTGAGCCTGGGCCTGACCCCCAACTTCAAGAGCAACTTCGACCTGGCCGAGGATGCCAAACTGC
AGCTGAGCAAGGACACCTACGACGACGACCTGGACAACCTGCTGGCCCAGATCGGCGACCAGTACGCCGA
CCTGTTTCTGGCCGCCAAGAACCTGTCCGACGCCATCCTGCTGAGCGACATCCTGAGAGTGAACACCGAG
ATCACCAAGGCCCCCCTGAGCGCCTCTATGATCAAGAGATACGACGAGCACCACCAGGACCTGACCCTGC
TGAAAGCTCTCGTGCGGCAGCAGCTGCCTGAGAAGTACAAAGAGATTTTCTTCGACCAGAGCAAGAACGG
CTACGCCGGCTACATTGACGGCGGAGCCAGCCAGGAAGAGTTCTACAAGTTCATCAAGCCCATCCTGGAA
AAGATGGACGGCACCGAGGAACTGCTCGTGAAGCTGAACAGAGAGGACCTGCTGCGGAAGCAGCGGACCT
TCGACAACGGCAGCATCCCCCACCAGATCCACCTGGGAGAGCTGCACGCCATTCTGCGGCGGCAGGAAGA
TTTTTACCCATTCCTGAAGGACAACCGGGAAAAGATCGAGAAGATCCTGACCTTCCGCATCCCCTACTAC
GTGGGCCCTCTGGCCAGGGGAAACAGCAGATTCGCCTGGATGACCAGAAAGAGCGAGGAAACCATCACCC
CCTGGAACTTCGAGGAAGTGGTGGACAAGGGCGCTTCCGCCCAGAGCTTCATCGAGCGGATGACCAACTT
CGATAAGAACCTGCCCAACGAGAAGGTGCTGCCCAAGCACAGCCTGCTGTACGAGTACTTCACCGTGTAT
AACGAGCTGACCAAAGTGAAATACGTGACCGAGGGAATGAGAAAGCCCGCCTTCCTGAGCGGCGAGCAGA
AAAAGGCCATCGTGGACCTGCTGTTCAAGACCAACCGGAAAGTGACCGTGAAGCAGCTGAAAGAGGACTA
CTTCAAGAAAATCGAGTGCTTCGACTCCGTGGAAATCTCCGGCGTGGAAGATCGGTTCAACGCCTCCCTG
GGCACATACCACGATCTGCTGAAAATTATCAAGGACAAGGACTTCCTGGACAATGAGGAAAACGAGGACA
TTCTGGAAGATATCGTGCTGACCCTGACACTGTTTGAGGACAGAGAGATGATCGAGGAACGGCTGAAAAC
CTATGCCCACCTGTTCGACGACAAAGTGATGAAGCAGCTGAAGCGGCGGAGATACACCGGCTGGGGCAGG
CTGAGCCGGAAGCTGATCAACGGCATCCGGGACAAGCAGTCCGGCAAGACAATCCTGGATTTCCTGAAGT
CCGACGGCTTCGCCAACAGAAACTTCATGCAGCTGATCCACGACGACAGCCTGACCTTTAAAGAGGACAT
CCAGAAAGCCCAGGTGTCCGGCCAGGGCGATAGCCTGCACGAGCACATTGCCAATCTGGCCGGCAGCCCC
GCCATTAAGAAGGGCATCCTGCAGACAGTGAAGGTGGTGGACGAGCTCGTGAAAGTGATGGGCCGGCACA
AGCCCGAGAACATCGTGATCGAAATGGCCAGAGAGAACCAGACCACCCAGAAGGGACAGAAGAACAGCCG
CGAGAGAATGAAGCGGATCGAAGAGGGCATCAAAGAGCTGGGCAGCCAGATCCTGAAAGAACACCCCGTG
GAAAACACCCAGCTGCAGAACGAGAAGCTGTACCTGTACTACCTGCAGAATGGGCGGGATATGTACGTGG
ACCAGGAACTGGACATCAACCGGCTGTCCGACTACGATGTGGACCATATCGTGCCTCAGAGCTTTCTGAA
GGACGACTCCATCGACAACAAGGTGCTGACCAGAAGCGACAAGAACCGGGGCAAGAGCGACAACGTGCCC
TCCGAAGAGGTCGTGAAGAAGATGAAGAACTACTGGCGGCAGCTGCTGAACGCCAAGCTGATTACCCAGA
GAAAGTTCGACAATCTGACCAAGGCCGAGAGAGGCGGCCTGAGCGAACTGGATAAGGCCGGCTTCATCAA
GAGACAGCTGGTGGAAACCCGGCAGATCACAAAGCACGTGGCACAGATCCTGGACTCCCGGATGAACACT
AAGTACGACGAGAATGACAAGCTGATCCGGGAAGTGAAAGTGATCACCCTGAAGTCCAAGCTGGTGTCCG
ATTTCCGGAAGGATTTCCAGTTTTACAAAGTGCGCGAGATCAACAACTACCACCACGCCCACGACGCCTA
CCTGAACGCCGTCGTGGGAACCGCCCTGATCAAAAAGTACCCTAAGCTGGAAAGCGAGTTCGTGTACGGC
GACTACAAGGTGTACGACGTGCGGAAGATGATCGCCAAGAGCGAGCAGGAAATCGGCAAGGCTACCGCCA
AGTACTTCTTCTACAGCAACATCATGAACTTTTTCAAGACCGAGATTACCCTGGCCAACGGCGAGATCCG
GAAGCGGCCTCTGATCGAGACAAACGGCGAAACCGGGGAGATCGTGTGGGATAAGGGCCGGGATTTTGCC
ACCGTGCGGAAAGTGCTGAGCATGCCCCAAGTGAATATCGTGAAAAAGACCGAGGTGCAGACAGGCGGCT
TCAGCAAAGAGTCTATCCTGCCCAAGAGGAACAGCGATAAGCTGATCGCCAGAAAGAAGGACTGGGACCC
TAAGAAGTACGGCGGCTTCGACAGCCCCACCGTGGCCTATTCTGTGCTGGTGGTGGCCAAAGTGGAAAAG
GGCAAGTCCAAGAAACTGAAGAGTGTGAAAGAGCTGCTGGGGATCACCATCATGGAAAGAAGCAGCTTCG
AGAAGAATCCCATCGACTTTCTGGAAGCCAAGGGCTACAAAGAAGTGAAAAAGGACCTGATCATCAAGCT
GCCTAAGTACTCCCTGTTCGAGCTGGAAAACGGCCGGAAGAGAATGCTGGCCTCTGCCGGCGAACTGCAG
AAGGGAAACGAACTGGCCCTGCCCTCCAAATATGTGAACTTCCTGTACCTGGCCAGCCACTATGAGAAGC
TGAAGGGCTCCCCCGAGGATAATGAGCAGAAACAGCTGTTTGTGGAACAGCACAAGCACTACCTGGACGA
GATCATCGAGCAGATCAGCGAGTTCTCCAAGAGAGTGATCCTGGCCGACGCTAATCTGGACAAAGTGCTG
TCCGCCTACAACAAGCACCGGGATAAGCCCATCAGAGAGCAGGCCGAGAATATCATCCACCTGTTTACCC
TGACCAATCTGGGAGCCCCTGCCGCCTTCAAGTACTTTGACACCACCATCGACCGGAAGAGGTACACCAG
CACCAAAGAGGTGCTGGACGCCACCCTGATCCACCAGAGCATCACCGGCCTGTACGAGACACGGATCGAC
CTGTCTCAGCTGGGAGGCGACAGCCCCAAGAAGAAGAGAAAGGTGGAGGCCAGCTAAGAATTCTAACTAG
AGCTCGCTGATCAGCCTCGACTGTGCCTTCTAGTTGCCAGCCATCTGTTGTTTGCCCCTCCCCCGTGCCT
TCCTTGACCCTGGAAGGTGCCACTCCCACTGTCCTTTCCTAATAAAATGAGGAAATTGCATCGCATTGTC
TGAGTAGGTGTCATTCTATTCTGGGGGGTGGGGTGGGGCAGGACAGCAAGGGGGAGGATTGGGAAGAGAA
TAGCAGGCATGCTGGGGAGCGGCCGCAGGAACCCCTAGTGATGGAGTTGGCCACTCCCTCTCTGCGCGCT
CGCTCGCTCACTGAGGCCGGGCGACCAAAGGTCGCCCGACGCCCGGGCTTTGCCCGGGCGGCCTCAGTGA
GCGAGCGAGCGCGCAGCTGCCTGCAGGGGCGCCTGATGCGGTATTTTCTCCTTACGCATCTGTGCGGTAT
TTCACACCGCATA
[95 nt withheld, positions 6804-6898]
T
[46 nt withheld, positions 6900-6945]
C
[141 nt withheld, positions 6947-7087]
CCTTTGACGTTGGAGTCCACGTTCTTT
[37 nt withheld, positions 7115-7151]
ACTCTATCTCGGGCTATTCTTTTGATTTATAAGGGATTTTGCCGATTTCGGTCTATTGGTTAAAAAATGA
GCTGATTTAACAAAAATTTAACGCGAATTTTAACAAAATATTAACGTTTACAATTTTATGGTGCACTCTC
AGTACAATCTGCTCTGATGCCGCATAGTTAAGCCAGCCCCGACACCCGCCAACACCCGCTGACGCGCCCT
GACGGGCTTGTCTGCTCCCGGCATCCGCTTACAGACAAGCTGTGACCGTCTCCGGGAGCTGCATGTGTCA
GAGGTTTTCACCGTCATCACCGAAACGCGCGAGACGAAAGGGCCTCGTGATACGCCTATTTTTATAGGTT
AATGTCATGATAATAATGGTTTCTTAGACGTCAGGTGGCACTTTTCGGGGAAATGTGCGCGGAACCCCTA
TTTGTTTATTTTTCTAAATACATTCAAATATGTATCCGCTCATGAGACAATAACCCTGATAAATGCTTCA
ATAATATTGAAAAAGGAAGAGTATGAGTATTCAACATTTCCGTGTCGCCCTTATTCCCTTTTTTGCGGCA
TTTTGCCTTCCTGTTTTTGCTCACCCAGAAACGCTGGTGAAAGTAAAAGATGCTGAAGATCAGTTGGGTG
CACGAGTGGGTTACATCGAACTGGATCTCAACAGCGGTAAGATCCTTGAGAGTTTTCGCCCCGAAGAACG
TTTTCCAATGATGAGCACTTTTAAAGTTCTGCTATGTGGCGCGGTATTATCCCGTATTGACGCCGGGCAA
GAGCAACTCGGTCGCCGCATACACTATTCTCAGAATGACTTGGTTGAGTACTCACCAGTCACAGAAAAGC
ATCTTACGGATGGCATGACAGTAAGAGAATTATGCAGTGCTGCCATAACCATGAGTGATAACACTGCGGC
CAACTTACTTCTGACAACGATCGGAGGACCGAAGGAGCTAACCGCTTTTTTGCACAACATGGGGGATCAT
GTAACTCGCCTTGATCGTTGGGAACCGGAGCTGAATGAAGCCATACCAAACGACGAGCGTGACACCACGA
TGCCTGTAGCAATGGCAACAACGTTGCGCAAACTATTAACTGGCGAACTACTTACTCTAGCTTCCCGGCA
ACAATTAATAGACTGGATGGAGGCGGATAAAGTTGCAGGACCACTTCTGCGCTCGGCCCTTCCGGCTGGC
TGGTTTATTGCTGATAAATCTGGAGCCGGTGAGCGTGGAAGCCGCGGTATCATTGCAGCACTGGGGCCAG
ATGGTAAGCCCTCCCGTATCGTAGTTATCTACACGACGGGGAGTCAGGCAACTATGGATGAACGAAATAG
ACAGATCGCTGAGATAGGTGCCTCACTGATTAAGCATTGGTAACTGTCAGACCAAGTTTACTCATATATA
CTTTAGATTGATTTAAAACTTCATTTTTAATTTAAAAGGATCTAGGTGAAGATCCTTTTTGATAATCTCA
TGACCAAAATCCCTTAACGTGAGTTTTCGTTCCACTGAGCGTCAGACCCCGTAGAAAAGATCAAAGGATC
TTCTTGAGATCCTTTTTTTCTGCGCGTAATCTGCTGCTTGCAAACAAAAAAACCACCGCTACCAGCGGTG
GTTTGTTTGCCGGATCAAGAGCTACCAACTCTTTTTCCGAAGGTAACTGGCTTCAGCAGAGCGCAGATAC
CAAATACTGTTCTTCTAGTGTAGCCGTAGTTAGGCCACCACTTCAAGAACTCTGTAGCACCGCCTACATA
CCTCGCTCTGCTAATCCTGTTACCAGTGGCTGCTGCCAGTGGCGATAAGTCGTGTCTTACCGGGTTGGAC
TCAAGACGATAGTTACCGGATAAGGCGCAGCGGTCGGGCTGAACGGGGGGTTCGTGCACACAGCCCAGCT
TGGAGCGAACGACCTACACCGAACTGAGATACCTACAGCGTGAGCTATGAGAAAGCGCCACGCTTCCCGA
AGGGAGAAAGGCGGACAGGTATCCGGTAAGCGGCAGGGTCGGAACAGGAGAGCGCACGAGGGAGCTTCCA
GGGGGAAACGCCTGGTATCTTTATAGTCCTGTCGGGTTTCGCCACCTCTGACTTGAGCGTCGATTTTTGT
GATGCTCGTCAGGGGGGCGGAGCCTATGGAAA
Features (pLannotate 1.2.2; 19 found; start..end, strand, type, name):
     62..302     +  promoter       U6 promoter: RNA polymerase III promoter for human U6 snRNA
    331..406     +  misc_RNA       gRNA scaffold: guide RNA scaffold for the Streptococcus pyogenes CRISPR/Cas9 system
    413..456     +  misc_RNA       gRNA scaffold (fragment): guide RNA scaffold for the Streptococcus pyogenes CRISPR/Cas9 system
    558..1275    +  CDS            EGFP (fragment): the original enhanced GFP (Yang et al., 1996) mammalian codon-optimized
   1348..1633    +  enhancer       CMV enhancer: human cytomegalovirus immediate early enhancer; contains an 18-bp deletion relative to the standard CMV enhancer
   1635..1912    +  promoter       chicken β-actin promoter: No description available
   1913..2140    +  intron         hybrid intron: hybrid between chicken β-actin (CBA) and minute virus of mice (MMV) introns (Gray et al., 2011)
   2161..2188    +  CDS            3xHA (fragment): three tandem HA epitope tags
   2221..3936    +  CDS            Cas9(N): N-terminal portion of Streptococcus pyogenes Cas9 (Zetsche et al., 2015)
   3823..6321    +  CDS            Cas9(C): C-terminal portion of Streptococcus pyogenes Cas9 (Zetsche et al., 2015)
   6391..6502    +  polyA_signal   bGH poly(A) signal: bovine growth hormone polyadenylation signal
   6607..6747    +  repeat_region  AAV2 ITR: inverted terminal repeat of adeno-associated virus serotype 2 inverted
   6752..6803    -  misc_feature   bom (fragment): basis of mobility region from pBR322
   6822..7277    +  rep_origin     f1 ori (sequence partly withheld): f1 bacteriophage origin of replication; arrow indicates direction of (+) strand synthesis
   7278..7327    -  misc_feature   bom (fragment): basis of mobility region from pBR322
   7429..7464    -  CDS            rop (fragment): Rop protein, which maintains plasmids at low copy number; rop
   7559..7663    +  promoter       AmpR promoter: bla
   7664..8524    +  CDS            AmpR: β-lactamase; bla; confers resistance to ampicillin, carbenicillin, and related antibiotics
   8695..9283    +  rep_origin     ori: high-copy-number ColE1/pMB1/pBR322/pUC origin of replication
