>Addgene plasmid #131489 | pORANGE Gria1-GFP KI | addgene full sequence | sequence record 257200 | Addgene NGS Result
AACGCCAGCAACGCGGCCTTTTTACGGTTCCTGGCCTTTTGCTGGCCTTTTGCTCACATGTGAGGGCCTA
TTTCCCATGATTCCTTCATATTTGCATATACGATACAAGGCTGTTAGAGAGATAATTGGAATTAATTTGA
CTGTAAACACAAAGATATTAGTACAAAATACGTGACGTAGAAAGTAATAATTTCTTGGGTAGTTTGCAGT
TTTAAAATTATGTTTTAAAATGGACTATCATATGCTTACCGTAACTTGAAAGTATTTCGATTTCTTGGCT
TTATATATCTTGTGGAAAGGACGAAACACCGGGAGCCACAGGATTGTAACGTTTTAGAGCTAGAAATAGC
AAGTTAAAATAAGGCTAGTCCGTTATCAACTTGAAAAAGTGGCACCGAGTCGGTGCTTTTTTGTTTTAGA
GCTAGAAATAGCAAGTTAAAATAAGGCTAGTCCGTTTTTAGCGCGTGCGCCAATTCTGCAGACAAATGGC
TCTAGAAGCTTACCCGTTACAATCCTGTGGCTCCCGGCGCTAGCGGTAGCGGCTCCAGTAGATCTGGGGT
GAGCAAGGGCGAGGAGCTGTTCACCGGGGTGGTGCCCATCCTGGTCGAGCTGGACGGCGACGTAAACGGC
CACAAGTTCAGCGTGTCCGGCGAGGGCGAGGGCGATGCCACCTACGGCAAGCTGACCCTGAAGTTCATCT
GCACCACCGGCAAGCTGCCCGTGCCCTGGCCCACCCTCGTGACCACCCTGACCTACGGCGTGCAGTGCTT
CAGCCGCTACCCCGACCACATGAAGCAGCACGACTTCTTCAAGTCCGCCATGCCCGAAGGCTACGTCCAG
GAGCGCACCATCTTCTTCAAGGACGACGGCAACTACAAGACCCGCGCCGAGGTGAAGTTCGAGGGCGACA
CCCTGGTGAACCGCATCGAGCTGAAGGGCATCGACTTCAAGGAGGACGGCAACATCCTGGGGCACAAGCT
GGAGTACAACTACAACAGCCACAACGTCTATATCATGGCCGACAAGCAGAAGAACGGCATCAAGGTGAAC
TTCAAGATCCGCCACAACATCGAGGACGGCAGCGTGCAGCTCGCCGACCACTACCAGCAGAACACCCCCA
TCGGCGACGGCCCCGTGCTGCTGCCCGACAACCACTACCTGAGCACCCAGTCCGCCCTGAGCAAAGACCC
CAACGAGAAGCGCGATCACATGGTCCTGCTGGAGTTCGTGACCGCCGCCGGGATCACTCTCGGCATGGAC
GAGCTGTACAAGTAAGGCCTCCCGTTACAATCCTGTGGCTCCCCTCGAGGATCCTAGGACGCGTCCTAGG
ACGCGTCCAGAGGTACCCGTTACATAACTTACGGTAAATGGCCCGCCTGGCTGACCGCCCAACGACCCCC
GCCCATTGACGTCAATAGTAACGCCAATAGGGACTTTCCATTGACGTCAATGGGTGGAGTATTTACGGTA
AACTGCCCACTTGGCAGTACATCAAGTGTATCATATGCCAAGTACGCCCCCTATTGACGTCAATGACGGT
AAATGGCCCGCCTGGCATTGTGCCCAGTACATGACCTTATGGGACTTTCCTACTTGGCAGTACATCTACG
TATTAGTCATCGCTATTACCATGGTCGAGGTGAGCCCCACGTTCTGCTTCACTCTCCCCATCTCCCCCCC
CTCCCCACCCCCAATTTTGTATTTATTTATTTTTTAATTATTTTGTGCAGCGATGGGGGCGGGGGGGGGG
GGGGGGCGCGCGCCGGGGGGGGGGGGGGGGGGGGGGGGGGGGGGGGGGGSGRGGSGGAGAGGKGCGGCGG
CAGCCAATCAGAGCGGCGCGCTCCGAAAGTTTCCTTTTATGGCGAGGCGGCGGCGGCGGCGGCCCTATAA
AAAGCGAAGCGCGCGGCGGGCGGGAGTCGCTGCGCGCTGCCTTCGCCCCGTGCCCCGCTCCGCCGCCGCC
TCGCGCCGCCCGCCCCGGCTCTGACTGACCGCGTTACTCCCACAGGTGAGCGGGCGGGACGGCCCTTCTC
CTCCGGGCTGTAATTAGCTGAGCAAGAGGTAAGGGTTTAAGGGATGGTTGGTTGGTGGGGTATTAATGTT
TAATTACCTGGAGCACCTGCCTGAAATCACTTTTTTTCAGGTTGGACCGGTGCCACCATGTACCCATACG
ATGTTCCAGATTACGCTTCGCCGAAGAAAAAGCGCAAGGTCGAAGCGTCCGACAAGAAGTACAGCATCGG
CCTGGACATCGGCACCAACTCTGTGGGCTGGGCCGTGATCACCGACGAGTACAAGGTGCCCAGCAAGAAA
TTCAAGGTGCTGGGCAACACCGACCGGCACAGCATCAAGAAGAACCTGATCGGAGCCCTGCTGTTCGACA
GCGGCGAAACAGCCGAGGCCACCCGGCTGAAGAGAACCGCCAGAAGAAGATACACCAGACGGAAGAACCG
GATCTGCTATCTGCAAGAGATCTTCAGCAACGAGATGGCCAAGGTGGACGACAGCTTCTTCCACAGACTG
GAAGAGTCCTTCCTGGTGGAAGAGGATAAGAAGCACGAGCGGCACCCCATCTTCGGCAACATCGTGGACG
AGGTGGCCTACCACGAGAAGTACCCCACCATCTACCACCTGAGAAAGAAACTGGTGGACAGCACCGACAA
GGCCGACCTGCGGCTGATCTATCTGGCCCTGGCCCACATGATCAAGTTCCGGGGCCACTTCCTGATCGAG
GGCGACCTGAACCCCGACAACAGCGACGTGGACAAGCTGTTCATCCAGCTGGTGCAGACCTACAACCAGC
TGTTCGAGGAAAACCCCATCAACGCCAGCGGCGTGGACGCCAAGGCCATCCTGTCTGCCAGACTGAGCAA
GAGCAGACGGCTGGAAAATCTGATCGCCCAGCTGCCCGGCGAGAAGAAGAATGGCCTGTTCGGAAACCTG
ATTGCCCTGAGCCTGGGCCTGACCCCCAACTTCAAGAGCAACTTCGACCTGGCCGAGGATGCCAAACTGC
AGCTGAGCAAGGACACCTACGACGACGACCTGGACAACCTGCTGGCCCAGATCGGCGACCAGTACGCCGA
CCTGTTTCTGGCCGCCAAGAACCTGTCCGACGCCATCCTGCTGAGCGACATCCTGAGAGTGAACACCGAG
ATCACCAAGGCCCCCCTGAGCGCCTCTATGATCAAGAGATACGACGAGCACCACCAGGACCTGACCCTGC
TGAAAGCTCTCGTGCGGCAGCAGCTGCCTGAGAAGTACAAAGAGATTTTCTTCGACCAGAGCAAGAACGG
CTACGCCGGCTACATTGACGGCGGAGCCAGCCAGGAAGAGTTCTACAAGTTCATCAAGCCCATCCTGGAA
AAGATGGACGGCACCGAGGAACTGCTCGTGAAGCTGAACAGAGAGGACCTGCTGCGGAAGCAGCGGACCT
TCGACAACGGCAGCATCCCCCACCAGATCCACCTGGGAGAGCTGCACGCCATTCTGCGGCGGCAGGAAGA
TTTTTACCCATTCCTGAAGGACAACCGGGAAAAGATCGAGAAGATCCTGACCTTCCGCATCCCCTACTAC
GTGGGCCCTCTGGCCAGGGGAAACAGCAGATTCGCCTGGATGACCAGAAAGAGCGAGGAAACCATCACCC
CCTGGAACTTCGAGGAAGTGGTGGACAAGGGCGCTTCCGCCCAGAGCTTCATCGAGCGGATGACCAACTT
CGATAAGAACCTGCCCAACGAGAAGGTGCTGCCCAAGCACAGCCTGCTGTACGAGTACTTCACCGTGTAT
AACGAGCTGACCAAAGTGAAATACGTGACCGAGGGAATGAGAAAGCCCGCCTTCCTGAGCGGCGAGCAGA
AAAAGGCCATCGTGGACCTGCTGTTCAAGACCAACCGGAAAGTGACCGTGAAGCAGCTGAAAGAGGACTA
CTTCAAGAAAATCGAGTGCTTCGACTCCGTGGAAATCTCCGGCGTGGAAGATCGGTTCAACGCCTCCCTG
GGCACATACCACGATCTGCTGAAAATTATCAAGGACAAGGACTTCCTGGACAATGAGGAAAACGAGGACA
TTCTGGAAGATATCGTGCTGACCCTGACACTGTTTGAGGACAGAGAGATGATCGAGGAACGGCTGAAAAC
CTATGCCCACCTGTTCGACGACAAAGTGATGAAGCAGCTGAAGCGGCGGAGATACACCGGCTGGGGCAGG
CTGAGCCGGAAGCTGATCAACGGCATCCGGGACAAGCAGTCCGGCAAGACAATCCTGGATTTCCTGAAGT
CCGACGGCTTCGCCAACAGAAACTTCATGCAGCTGATCCACGACGACAGCCTGACCTTTAAAGAGGACAT
CCAGAAAGCCCAGGTGTCCGGCCAGGGCGATAGCCTGCACGAGCACATTGCCAATCTGGCCGGCAGCCCC
GCCATTAAGAAGGGCATCCTGCAGACAGTGAAGGTGGTGGACGAGCTCGTGAAAGTGATGGGCCGGCACA
AGCCCGAGAACATCGTGATCGAAATGGCCAGAGAGAACCAGACCACCCAGAAGGGACAGAAGAACAGCCG
CGAGAGAATGAAGCGGATCGAAGAGGGCATCAAAGAGCTGGGCAGCCAGATCCTGAAAGAACACCCCGTG
GAAAACACCCAGCTGCAGAACGAGAAGCTGTACCTGTACTACCTGCAGAATGGGCGGGATATGTACGTGG
ACCAGGAACTGGACATCAACCGGCTGTCCGACTACGATGTGGACCATATCGTGCCTCAGAGCTTTCTGAA
GGACGACTCCATCGACAACAAGGTGCTGACCAGAAGCGACAAGAACCGGGGCAAGAGCGACAACGTGCCC
TCCGAAGAGGTCGTGAAGAAGATGAAGAACTACTGGCGGCAGCTGCTGAACGCCAAGCTGATTACCCAGA
GAAAGTTCGACAATCTGACCAAGGCCGAGAGAGGCGGCCTGAGCGAACTGGATAAGGCCGGCTTCATCAA
GAGACAGCTGGTGGAAACCCGGCAGATCACAAAGCACGTGGCACAGATCCTGGACTCCCGGATGAACACT
AAGTACGACGAGAATGACAAGCTGATCCGGGAAGTGAAAGTGATCACCCTGAAGTCCAAGCTGGTGTCCG
ATTTCCGGAAGGATTTCCAGTTTTACAAAGTGCGCGAGATCAACAACTACCACCACGCCCACGACGCCTA
CCTGAACGCCGTCGTGGGAACCGCCCTGATCAAAAAGTACCCTAAGCTGGAAAGCGAGTTCGTGTACGGC
GACTACAAGGTGTACGACGTGCGGAAGATGATCGCCAAGAGCGAGCAGGAAATCGGCAAGGCTACCGCCA
AGTACTTCTTCTACAGCAACATCATGAACTTTTTCAAGACCGAGATTACCCTGGCCAACGGCGAGATCCG
GAAGCGGCCTCTGATCGAGACAAACGGCGAAACCGGGGAGATCGTGTGGGATAAGGGCCGGGATTTTGCC
ACCGTGCGGAAAGTGCTGAGCATGCCCCAAGTGAATATCGTGAAAAAGACCGAGGTGCAGACAGGCGGCT
TCAGCAAAGAGTCTATCCTGCCCAAGAGGAACAGCGATAAGCTGATCGCCAGAAAGAAGGACTGGGACCC
TAAGAAGTACGGCGGCTTCGACAGCCCCACCGTGGCCTATTCTGTGCTGGTGGTGGCCAAAGTGGAAAAG
GGCAAGTCCAAGAAACTGAAGAGTGTGAAAGAGCTGCTGGGGATCACCATCATGGAAAGAAGCAGCTTCG
AGAAGAATCCCATCGACTTTCTGGAAGCCAAGGGCTACAAAGAAGTGAAAAAGGACCTGATCATCAAGCT
GCCTAAGTACTCCCTGTTCGAGCTGGAAAACGGCCGGAAGAGAATGCTGGCCTCTGCCGGCGAACTGCAG
AAGGGAAACGAACTGGCCCTGCCCTCCAAATATGTGAACTTCCTGTACCTGGCCAGCCACTATGAGAAGC
TGAAGGGCTCCCCCGAGGATAATGAGCAGAAACAGCTGTTTGTGGAACAGCACAAGCACTACCTGGACGA
GATCATCGAGCAGATCAGCGAGTTCTCCAAGAGAGTGATCCTGGCCGACGCTAATCTGGACAAAGTGCTG
TCCGCCTACAACAAGCACCGGGATAAGCCCATCAGAGAGCAGGCCGAGAATATCATCCACCTGTTTACCC
TGACCAATCTGGGAGCCCCTGCCGCCTTCAAGTACTTTGACACCACCATCGACCGGAAGAGGTACACCAG
CACCAAAGAGGTGCTGGACGCCACCCTGATCCACCAGAGCATCACCGGCCTGTACGAGACACGGATCGAC
CTGTCTCAGCTGGGAGGCGACAGCCCCAAGAAGAAGAGAAAGGTGGAGGCCAGCTAAGAATTCTAACTAG
AGCTCGCTGATCAGCCTCGACTGTGCCTTCTAGTTGCCAGCCATCTGTTGTTTGCCCCTCCCCCGTGCCT
TCCTTGACCCTGGAAGGTGCCACTCCCACTGTCCTTTCCTAATAAAATGAGGAAATTGCATCGCATTGTC
TGAGTAGGTGTCATTCTATTCTGGGGGGTGGGGTGGGGCAGGACAGCAAGGGGGAGGATTGGGAAGAGAA
TAGCAGGCATGCTGGGGAGCGGCCGCAGGAACCCCTAGTGATGGAGTTGGCCACTCCCTCTCTGCGCGCT
CGCTCGCTCACTGAGGCCGGGCGACCAAAGGTCGCCCGACGCCCGGGCTTTGCCCGGGCGGCCTCAGTGA
GCGAGCGAGCGCGCAGCTGCCTGCAGGGGCGCCTGATGCGGTATTTTCTCCTTACGCATCTGTGCGGTAT
TTCACACCGCATA
[95 nt withheld, positions 6804-6898]
T
[46 nt withheld, positions 6900-6945]
C
[141 nt withheld, positions 6947-7087]
CCTTTGACGTTGGAGTCCACGTTCTTT
[37 nt withheld, positions 7115-7151]
ACTCTATCTCGGGCTATTCTTTTGATTTATAAGGGATTTTGCCGATTTCGGTCTATTGGTTAAAAAATGA
GCTGATTTAACAAAAATTTAACGCGAATTTTAACAAAATATTAACGTTTACAATTTTATGGTGCACTCTC
AGTACAATCTGCTCTGATGCCGCATAGTTAAGCCAGCCCCGACACCCGCCAACACCCGCTGACGCGCCCT
GACGGGCTTGTCTGCTCCCGGCATCCGCTTACAGACAAGCTGTGACCGTCTCCGGGAGCTGCATGTGTCA
GAGGTTTTCACCGTCATCACCGAAACGCGCGAGACGAAAGGGCCTCGTGATACGCCTATTTTTATAGGTT
AATGTCATGATAATAATGGTTTCTTAGACGTCAGGTGGCACTTTTCGGGGAAATGTGCGCGGAACCCCTA
TTTGTTTATTTTTCTAAATACATTCAAATATGTATCCGCTCATGAGACAATAACCCTGATAAATGCTTCA
ATAATATTGAAAAAGGAAGAGTATGAGTATTCAACATTTCCGTGTCGCCCTTATTCCCTTTTTTGCGGCA
TTTTGCCTTCCTGTTTTTGCTCACCCAGAAACGCTGGTGAAAGTAAAAGATGCTGAAGATCAGTTGGGTG
CACGAGTGGGTTACATCGAACTGGATCTCAACAGCGGTAAGATCCTTGAGAGTTTTCGCCCCGAAGAACG
TTTTCCAATGATGAGCACTTTTAAAGTTCTGCTATGTGGCGCGGTATTATCCCGTATTGACGCCGGGCAA
GAGCAACTCGGTCGCCGCATACACTATTCTCAGAATGACTTGGTTGAGTACTCACCAGTCACAGAAAAGC
ATCTTACGGATGGCATGACAGTAAGAGAATTATGCAGTGCTGCCATAACCATGAGTGATAACACTGCGGC
CAACTTACTTCTGACAACGATCGGAGGACCGAAGGAGCTAACCGCTTTTTTGCACAACATGGGGGATCAT
GTAACTCGCCTTGATCGTTGGGAACCGGAGCTGAATGAAGCCATACCAAACGACGAGCGTGACACCACGA
TGCCTGTAGCAATGGCAACAACGTTGCGCAAACTATTAACTGGCGAACTACTTACTCTAGCTTCCCGGCA
ACAATTAATAGACTGGATGGAGGCGGATAAAGTTGCAGGACCACTTCTGCGCTCGGCCCTTCCGGCTGGC
TGGTTTATTGCTGATAAATCTGGAGCCGGTGAGCGTGGAAGCCGCGGTATCATTGCAGCACTGGGGCCAG
ATGGTAAGCCCTCCCGTATCGTAGTTATCTACACGACGGGGAGTCAGGCAACTATGGATGAACGAAATAG
ACAGATCGCTGAGATAGGTGCCTCACTGATTAAGCATTGGTAACTGTCAGACCAAGTTTACTCATATATA
CTTTAGATTGATTTAAAACTTCATTTTTAATTTAAAAGGATCTAGGTGAAGATCCTTTTTGATAATCTCA
TGACCAAAATCCCTTAACGTGAGTTTTCGTTCCACTGAGCGTCAGACCCCGTAGAAAAGATCAAAGGATC
TTCTTGAGATCCTTTTTTTCTGCGCGTAATCTGCTGCTTGCAAACAAAAAAACCACCGCTACCAGCGGTG
GTTTGTTTGCCGGATCAAGAGCTACCAACTCTTTTTCCGAAGGTAACTGGCTTCAGCAGAGCGCAGATAC
CAAATACTGTTCTTCTAGTGTAGCCGTAGTTAGGCCACCACTTCAAGAACTCTGTAGCACCGCCTACATA
CCTCGCTCTGCTAATCCTGTTACCAGTGGCTGCTGCCAGTGGCGATAAGTCGTGTCTTACCGGGTTGGAC
TCAAGACGATAGTTACCGGATAAGGCGCAGCGGTCGGGCTGAACGGGGGGTTCGTGCACACAGCCCAGCT
TGGAGCGAACGACCTACACCGAACTGAGATACCTACAGCGTGAGCTATGAGAAAGCGCCACGCTTCCCGA
AGGGAGAAAGGCGGACAGGTATCCGGTAAGCGGCAGGGTCGGAACAGGAGAGCGCACGAGGGAGCTTCCA
GGGGGAAACGCCTGGTATCTTTATAGTCCTGTCGGGTTTCGCCACCTCTGACTTGAGCGTCGATTTTTGT
GATGCTCGTCAGGGGGGCGGAGCCTATGGAAA
Features (pLannotate 1.2.2; 19 found; start..end, strand, type, name):
     62..302     +  promoter       U6 promoter: RNA polymerase III promoter for human U6 snRNA
    331..406     +  misc_RNA       gRNA scaffold: guide RNA scaffold for the Streptococcus pyogenes CRISPR/Cas9 system
    413..456     +  misc_RNA       gRNA scaffold (fragment): guide RNA scaffold for the Streptococcus pyogenes CRISPR/Cas9 system
    558..1275    +  CDS            EGFP (fragment): the original enhanced GFP (Yang et al., 1996) mammalian codon-optimized
   1348..1633    +  enhancer       CMV enhancer: human cytomegalovirus immediate early enhancer; contains an 18-bp deletion relative to the standard CMV enhancer
   1635..1912    +  promoter       chicken β-actin promoter: No description available
   1913..2140    +  intron         hybrid intron: hybrid between chicken β-actin (CBA) and minute virus of mice (MMV) introns (Gray et al., 2011)
   2161..2188    +  CDS            3xHA (fragment): three tandem HA epitope tags
   2221..3822    +  CDS            Cas9(N): N-terminal portion of Streptococcus pyogenes Cas9 (Zetsche et al., 2015)
   3823..6321    +  CDS            Cas9(C): C-terminal portion of Streptococcus pyogenes Cas9 (Zetsche et al., 2015)
   6391..6502    +  polyA_signal   bGH poly(A) signal: bovine growth hormone polyadenylation signal
   6607..6747    +  repeat_region  AAV2 ITR: inverted terminal repeat of adeno-associated virus serotype 2 inverted
   6752..6803    -  misc_feature   bom (fragment): basis of mobility region from pBR322
   6822..7277    +  rep_origin     f1 ori (sequence partly withheld): f1 bacteriophage origin of replication; arrow indicates direction of (+) strand synthesis
   7278..7327    -  misc_feature   bom (fragment): basis of mobility region from pBR322
   7429..7464    -  CDS            rop (fragment): Rop protein, which maintains plasmids at low copy number; rop
   7559..7663    +  promoter       AmpR promoter: bla
   7664..8524    +  CDS            AmpR: β-lactamase; bla; confers resistance to ampicillin, carbenicillin, and related antibiotics
   8695..9283    +  rep_origin     ori: high-copy-number ColE1/pMB1/pBR322/pUC origin of replication
