[The description below was written by a language model from this plasmid's Addgene catalogue record and pLannotate feature annotations shown in this document.]
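Description:
pORANGE Gria1-GFP KI is a single-plasmid CRISPR/Cas9 knock-in construct built on the pORANGE mammalian expression backbone. It is designed to tag the endogenous AMPA receptor subunit GluA1 (the Gria1 gene product) with GFP at its C-terminus, with insertion at the position of the stop codon. The plasmid is about 9.3 kb. It is propagated in E. coli from a high-copy ColE1/pUC-type origin under ampicillin selection (AmpR with its own promoter). An f1 origin and short remnants of pBR322 bom and rop sequences are also present. The two available sequence records, one from the depositor and one from repository sequencing, carry essentially identical annotations.

Three functional modules sit on the one plasmid. A human U6 RNA polymerase III promoter drives a guide RNA with the Streptococcus pyogenes scaffold, and the short gap between promoter and scaffold presumably holds the Gria1-targeting spacer, although this is not annotated. Immediately downstream is a promoterless EGFP coding fragment that serves as the donor. With no promoter of its own, it should fluoresce only after in-frame integration into the targeted locus, so the signal reports GluA1 expressed at native levels. The record does not annotate the sequences flanking the donor, nor does it state the target species. The third module expresses S. pyogenes Cas9 from a hybrid CMV enhancer/chicken β-actin promoter with a hybrid intron. The Cas9 is annotated as adjoining N- and C-terminal portions forming one continuous coding region, preceded by an HA tag fragment and terminated by the bGH polyadenylation signal. Only a single AAV2 ITR is annotated, so the table does not show a complete AAV genome. According to the associated publication title, the toolbox is intended for epitope tagging of endogenous proteins in neurons.
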