Addgene plasmid #131489: pORANGE Gria1-GFP KI
Purpose: Endogenous tagging of GluA1: C-terminal (amino acid position: STOP codon)
Depositing lab: Harold MacGillavry. Depositing organization: Utrecht University. Publication: ORANGE: A CRISPR/Cas9-based genome editing toolbox for epitope tagging of endogenous proteins in neurons. Willems J, de Jong APH, Scheefhals N, Mertens E, Catsburg LAE, Poorthuis RB, de Winter F, Verhaagen J, Meye FJ, MacGillavry HD. PLoS Biol. 2020 Apr 10;18(4):e3000665. doi: 10.1371/journal.pbio.3000665. PubMed 32275651.
Backbone
  Vector backbone: pORANGE
  Backbone size w/o insert (bp): 9283
  Vector type: Mammalian Expression
Growth in bacteria
  Bacterial resistance: Ampicillin, 100 μg/mL
  Growth temperature: 37°C
  Growth strain: DH5alpha
  Copy number: High Copy
Gene/Insert
  Cloning method: Restriction Enzyme; 5′ cloning site Unknown (unknown if destroyed); 3′ cloning site Unknown (unknown if destroyed)
  Sequencing primers: 5′ aaggctgttagagagataattggaa; 3′ cgggccatttaccgtaagtt
Terms and licenses: Academic/Nonprofit Terms; Industry Terms: Not Available to Industry
How to cite: pORANGE Gria1-GFP KI was a gift from Harold MacGillavry (Addgene plasmid # 131489 ; http://n2t.net/addgene:131489 ; RRID:Addgene_131489)
